Addgene plasmid #179718: pF(UG) hSyn SYP-deltaTMD SYT7alpha
Purpose: Lentiviral expression of synaptic vesicle-targeted mouse Syt7
Depositing lab: Edwin Chapman. Depositing organization: University of Wisconsin, Madison. Publication: Synaptotagmin 7 is targeted to the axonal plasma membrane through gamma-secretase processing to promote synaptic vesicle docking in mouse hippocampal neurons. Vevea JD, Kusick GF, Courtney KC, Chen E, Watanabe S, Chapman ER. Elife. 2021 Sep 20;10. pii: 67261. doi: 10.7554/eLife.67261. PubMed 34543184.
Backbone
  Vector backbone: PFUGW
  Vector type: Lentiviral
Growth in bacteria
  Bacterial resistance: Ampicillin, 100 μg/mL
  Growth temperature: 37°C
  Growth strain: NEB Stable
  Copy number: High Copy
Gene/Insert
  Gene/Insert name: SYT7
  Species: M. musculus (mouse)
  Entrez Gene: Syt7 (a.k.a. B230112P13Rik)
  Cloning method: Ligation Independent Cloning
Terms and licenses: Academic/Nonprofit Terms; Industry Terms: Not Available to Industry
How to cite: pF(UG) hSyn SYP-deltaTMD SYT7alpha was a gift from Edwin Chapman (Addgene plasmid # 179718 ; http://n2t.net/addgene:179718 ; RRID:Addgene_179718)
