[The description below was written by a language model from this plasmid's Addgene catalogue record and pLannotate feature annotations shown in this document.]
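Description:
pF(UG) hSyn SYP-deltaTMD SYT7alpha is a lentiviral transfer plasmid of about 10.5 kb built on the FUGW backbone and intended for neuron-specific expression of a synaptic vesicle-targeted form of mouse synaptotagmin 7. It is propagated in E. coli as a high-copy plasmid through a ColE1/pUC-type origin with ampicillin selection (AmpR). The backbone also carries an f1 origin and an SV40/EM7-driven bleomycin/Zeocin resistance cassette that lies outside the viral genome. The recommended host is a recombination-deficient stable strain, as is usual for LTR-containing vectors.

The viral portion begins with a CMV enhancer/promoter fused to a truncated HIV-1 5' LTR, which drives genomic RNA production in packaging cells. This is followed by the Ψ packaging signal with a partial gag sequence, the RRE for Rev-dependent nuclear export, and the cPPT/CTS. The 3' end has a WPRE to boost transcript stability and expression, a truncated 3' LTR, and a bGH polyadenylation signal.

The internal expression cassette uses the human synapsin I promoter to restrict expression to neurons. It drives an open reading frame in which synaptophysin (annotated as the rat protein) sits upstream of a mouse Syt7 fragment. As the name indicates, the Syt7 alpha isoform lacks its own transmembrane domain, so the synaptophysin moiety apparently serves as the membrane anchor and redirects the Syt7 cytoplasmic C2-domain region to synaptic vesicles. No epitope tag or fluorescent reporter is annotated.

The associated study concerns Syt7 targeting to the axonal plasma membrane in mouse hippocampal neurons. The construct therefore appears suited to testing how mislocalising Syt7 to vesicles affects its function, although the record does not describe specific experiments.
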