Features (pLannotate 1.2.2; 31 found; start..end, strand, type, name):
    300..629     +  promoter       SV40 promoter: SV40 enhancer and early promoter
    677..724     +  promoter       EM7 promoter: synthetic bacterial promoter&nbsp
    743..1117    +  CDS            BleoR: antibiotic-binding protein; Sh ble from Streptoalloteichus hindustanus; confers resistance to bleomycin, phleomycin, and Zeocin™
   1127..1252    +  CDS            ble (fragment): BLE_KLEPN - Experimental evidence at protein level: Swiss-Prot protein existence level 1. Binding protein with a strong affinity to the bleomycin family of antibiotics. Binds to CL990; an antimitotic-antibiotic compound. From Klebsiella pneumoniae.
   1247..1368    +  polyA_signal   SV40 poly(A) signal: SV40 polyadenylation signal
   1441..1457    -  protein_bind   lac operator: The lac repressor binds to the lac operator to inhibit transcription in E. coli. This inhibition can be relieved by adding lactose or isopropyl-β-D-thiogalactopyranoside (IPTG). lac repressor encoded by lacI
   1465..1495    -  promoter       lac promoter: promoter for the E. coli lac operon
   1510..1531    -  protein_bind   CAP binding site: CAP binding activates transcription in the presence of cAMP. E. coli catabolite activator protein
   1544..1636    -  CDS            lacI (fragment): lac repressor; lacI; The lac repressor binds to the lac operator to inhibit transcription in E. coli. This inhibition can be relieved by adding lactose or isopropyl-β-D-thiogalactopyranoside (IPTG).
   1819..2407    -  rep_origin     ori: high-copy-number ColE1/pMB1/pBR322/pUC origin of replication
   2578..3438    -  CDS            AmpR: β-lactamase; bla; confers resistance to ampicillin, carbenicillin, and related antibiotics
   3439..3543    -  promoter       AmpR promoter: bla
   3602..3654    -  misc_feature   bom (fragment): basis of mobility region from pBR322
   3809..4188    +  enhancer       CMV enhancer: human cytomegalovirus immediate early enhancer
   4189..4388    +  promoter       CMV promoter: human cytomegalovirus (CMV) immediate early promoter
   4406..4586    +  LTR            5' LTR (truncated): truncated 5' long terminal repeat (LTR) from HIV-1
   4633..4758    +  misc_feature   HIV-1 Ψ: packaging signal of human immunodeficiency virus type 1
   4742..5105    +  CDS            HIV-1 gag (fragment): gag protein from human immunodeficiency virus 1; gag
   5251..5484    +  misc_feature   RRE: The Rev response element (RRE) of HIV-1 allows for Rev-dependent mRNA export from the nucleus to the cytoplasm.
   5861..5961    +  CDS            Rev (fragment): human immunodeficiency virus 1 (HIV-1) Rev protein; rev; enhances nuclear export of unspliced and incompletely spliced viral mRNAs
   6011..6128    +  misc_feature   cPPT/CTS: central polypurine tract and central termination sequence of HIV-1
   6173..6619    +  promoter       hSyn promoter: human synapsin I promoter; confers neuron-specific expression (Kügler et al., 2003)
   6657..7577    +  CDS            Syp: SYPH_RAT - Experimental evidence at protein level: Swiss-Prot protein existence level 1. Possibly involved in structural functions as organizing other membrane components or in targeting the vesicles to the plasma membrane. Involved in the regulation of short-term and long-term synaptic plasticity (By similarity). From Rattus norvegicus (Rat).
   7632..8714    +  CDS            Syt7 (fragment): SYT7_MOUSE - Experimental evidence at protein level: Swiss-Prot protein existence level 1. Ca(2+) sensor involved in Ca(2+)-dependent exocytosis of secretory and synaptic vesicles through Ca(2+) and phospholipid binding to the C2 domain. Ca(2+) induces binding of the C2-domains to phospholipid membranes and to assembled SNARE-complexes; both actions contribute to triggering exocytosis. SYT7 binds Ca(2+) with high affinity and slow kinetics compared to other synaptotagmins (PubMed:26738595). Involved in Ca(2+)-triggered lysosomal exocytosis, a major component of the plasma membrane repair (By s
   8736..8760    +  misc_feature   MCS (fragment): pBluescript multiple cloning site
   8760..9348    +  misc_feature   WPRE: woodchuck hepatitis virus posttranscriptional regulatory element
   9285..9866    +  CDS            nef (fragment): NEF_HV1H2 - Experimental evidence at protein level: Swiss-Prot protein existence level 1. Extracellular Nef protein targets CD4(+) T-lymphocytes for apoptosis by interacting with CXCR4 surface receptors. From Human immunodeficiency virus type 1 group M subtype B (isolate HXB2) (HIV-1).
   9873..10053   +  LTR            5' LTR (truncated): truncated 5' long terminal repeat (LTR) from HIV-1
  10085..10309   +  polyA_signal   bGH poly(A) signal: bovine growth hormone polyadenylation signal
  10313..10334   +  promoter       SV40 promoter (fragment): SV40 enhancer and early promoter
  10355..286     +  rep_origin     f1 ori (across the origin) (sequence partly withheld): f1 bacteriophage origin of replication; arrow indicates direction of (+) strand synthesis
>Addgene plasmid #179718 | pF(UG) hSyn SYP-deltaTMD SYT7alpha | addgene full sequence | sequence record 355794 | Addgene NGS Result
[73 nt withheld, positions 1-73]
A
[49 nt withheld, positions 75-123]
CCTTTGACGTTGGAGTCCACGTTCTTT
[37 nt withheld, positions 151-187]
ACCCTATCTCGGTCTATTCTTTTGATTTATAAGGGATTTTGCCGATTTCGGCCTATTGGTTAAAAAATGA
GCTGATTTAACAAAAATTTAACGCGAATTAATTCTGTGGAATGTGTGTCAGTTAGGGTGTGGAAAGTCCC
CAGGCTCCCCAGCAGGCAGAAGTATGCAAAGCATGCATCTCAATTAGTCAGCAACCAGGTGTGGAAAGTC
CCCAGGCTCCCCAGCAGGCAGAAGTATGCAAAGCATGCATCTCAATTAGTCAGCAACCATAGTCCCGCCC
CTAACTCCGCCCATCCCGCCCCTAACTCCGCCCAGTTCCGCCCATTCTCCGCCCCATGGCTGACTAATTT
TTTTTATTTATGCAGAGGCCGAGGCCGCCTCTGCCTCTGAGCTATTCCAGAAGTAGTGAGGAGGCTTTTT
TGGAGGCCTAGGCTTTTGCAAAAAGCTCCCGGGAGCTTGTATATCCATTTTCGGATCTGATCAGCACGTG
TTGACAATTAATCATCGGCATAGTATATCGGCATAGTATAATACGACAAGGTGAGGAACTAAACCATGGC
CAAGTTGACCAGTGCCGTTCCGGTGCTCACCGCGCGCGACGTCGCCGGAGCGGTCGAGTTCTGGACCGAC
CGGCTCGGGTTCTCCCGGGACTTCGTGGAGGACGACTTCGCCGGTGTGGTCCGGGACGACGTGACCCTGT
TCATCAGCGCGGTCCAGGACCAGGTGGTGCCGGACAACACCCTGGCCTGGGTGTGGGTGCGCGGCCTGGA
CGAGCTGTACGCCGAGTGGTCGGAGGTCGTGTCCACGAACTTCCGGGACGCCTCCGGGCCGGCCATGACC
GAGATCGGCGAGCAGCCGTGGGGGCGGGAGTTCGCCCTGCGCGACCCGGCCGGCAACTGCGTGCACTTCG
TGGCCGAGGAGCAGGACTGACACGTGCTACGAGATTTCGATTCCACCGCCGCCTTCTATGAAAGGTTGGG
CTTCGGAATCGTTTTCCGGGACGCCGGCTGGATGATCCTCCAGCGCGGGGATCTCATGCTGGAGTTCTTC
GCCCACCCCAACTTGTTTATTGCAGCTTATAATGGTTACAAATAAAGCAATAGCATCACAAATTTCACAA
ATAAAGCATTTTTTTCACTGCATTCTAGTTGTGGTTTGTCCAAACTCATCAATGTATCTTATCATGTCTG
TATACCGTCGACCTCTAGCTAGAGCTTGGCGTAATCATGGTCATAGCTGTTTCCTGTGTGAAATTGTTAT
CCGCTCACAATTCCACACAACATACGAGCCGGAAGCATAAAGTGTAAAGCCTGGGGTGCCTAATGAGTGA
GCTAACTCACATTAATTGCGTTGCGCTCACTGCCCGCTTTCCAGTCGGGAAACCTGTCGTGCCAGCTGCA
TTAATGAATCGGCCAACGCGCGGGGAGAGGCGGTTTGCGTATTGGGCGCTCTTCCGCTTCCTCGCTCACT
GACTCGCTGCGCTCGGTCGTTCGGCTGCGGCGAGCGGTATCAGCTCACTCAAAGGCGGTAATACGGTTAT
CCACAGAATCAGGGGATAACGCAGGAAAGAACATGTGAGCAAAAGGCCAGCAAAAGGCCAGGAACCGTAA
AAAGGCCGCGTTGCTGGCGTTTTTCCATAGGCTCCGCCCCCCTGACGAGCATCACAAAAATCGACGCTCA
AGTCAGAGGTGGCGAAACCCGACAGGACTATAAAGATACCAGGCGTTTCCCCCTGGAAGCTCCCTCGTGC
GCTCTCCTGTTCCGACCCTGCCGCTTACCGGATACCTGTCCGCCTTTCTCCCTTCGGGAAGCGTGGCGCT
TTCTCATAGCTCACGCTGTAGGTATCTCAGTTCGGTGTAGGTCGTTCGCTCCAAGCTGGGCTGTGTGCAC
GAACCCCCCGTTCAGCCCGACCGCTGCGCCTTATCCGGTAACTATCGTCTTGAGTCCAACCCGGTAAGAC
ACGACTTATCGCCACTGGCAGCAGCCACTGGTAACAGGATTAGCAGAGCGAGGTATGTAGGCGGTGCTAC
AGAGTTCTTGAAGTGGTGGCCTAACTACGGCTACACTAGAAGAACAGTATTTGGTATCTGCGCTCTGCTG
AAGCCAGTTACCTTCGGAAAAAGAGTTGGTAGCTCTTGATCCGGCAAACAAACCACCGCTGGTAGCGGTG
GTTTTTTTGTTTGCAAGCAGCAGATTACGCGCAGAAAAAAAGGATCTCAAGAAGATCCTTTGATCTTTTC
TACGGGGTCTGACGCTCAGTGGAACGAAAACTCACGTTAAGGGATTTTGGTCATGAGATTATCAAAAAGG
ATCTTCACCTAGATCCTTTTAAATTAAAAATGAAGTTTTAAATCAATCTAAAGTATATATGAGTAAACTT
GGTCTGACAGTTACCAATGCTTAATCAGTGAGGCACCTATCTCAGCGATCTGTCTATTTCGTTCATCCAT
AGTTGCCTGACTCCCCGTCGTGTAGATAACTACGATACGGGAGGGCTTACCATCTGGCCCCAGTGCTGCA
ATGATACCGCGAGACCCACGCTCACCGGCTCCAGATTTATCAGCAATAAACCAGCCAGCCGGAAGGGCCG
AGCGCAGAAGTGGTCCTGCAACTTTATCCGCCTCCATCCAGTCTATTAATTGTTGCCGGGAAGCTAGAGT
AAGTAGTTCGCCAGTTAATAGTTTGCGCAACGTTGTTGCCATTGCTACAGGCATCGTGGTGTCACGCTCG
TCGTTTGGTATGGCTTCATTCAGCTCCGGTTCCCAACGATCAAGGCGAGTTACATGATCCCCCATGTTGT
GCAAAAAAGCGGTTAGCTCCTTCGGTCCTCCGATCGTTGTCAGAAGTAAGTTGGCCGCAGTGTTATCACT
CATGGTTATGGCAGCACTGCATAATTCTCTTACTGTCATGCCATCCGTAAGATGCTTTTCTGTGACTGGT
GAGTACTCAACCAAGTCATTCTGAGAATAGTGTATGCGGCGACCGAGTTGCTCTTGCCCGGCGTCAATAC
GGGATAATACCGCGCCACATAGCAGAACTTTAAAAGTGCTCATCATTGGAAAACGTTCTTCGGGGCGAAA
ACTCTCAAGGATCTTACCGCTGTTGAGATCCAGTTCGATGTAACCCACTCGTGCACCCAACTGATCTTCA
GCATCTTTTACTTTCACCAGCGTTTCTGGGTGAGCAAAAACAGGAAGGCAAAATGCCGCAAAAAAGGGAA
TAAGGGCGACACGGAAATGTTGAATACTCATACTCTTCCTTTTTCAATATTATTGAAGCATTTATCAGGG
TTATTGTCTCATGAGCGGATACATATTTGAATGTATTTAGAAAAATAAACAAATAGGGGTTCCGCGCACA
TTTCCCCGAAAAGTGCCACCTGACGTCGACGGATCGGGAGATCTCCCGATCCCCTATGGTGCACTCTCAG
TACAATCTGCTCTGATGCCGCATAGTTAAGCCAGTATCTGCTCCCTGCTTGTGTGTTGGAGGTCGCTGAG
TAGTGCGCGAGCAAAATTTAAGCTACAACAAGGCAAGGCTTGACCGACAATTGCATGAAGAATCTGCTTA
GGGTTAGGCGTTTTGCGCTGCTTCGCGATGTACGGGCCAGATATACGCGTTGACATTGATTATTGACTAG
TTATTAATAGTAATCAATTACGGGGTCATTAGTTCATAGCCCATATATGGAGTTCCGCGTTACATAACTT
ACGGTAAATGGCCCGCCTGGCTGACCGCCCAACGACCCCCGCCCATTGACGTCAATAATGACGTATGTTC
CCATAGTAACGCCAATAGGGACTTTCCATTGACGTCAATGGGTGGAGTATTTACGGTAAACTGCCCACTT
GGCAGTACATCAAGTGTATCATATGCCAAGTACGCCCCCTATTGACGTCAATGACGGTAAATGGCCCGCC
TGGCATTATGCCCAGTACATGACCTTATGGGACTTTCCTACTTGGCAGTACATCTACGTATTAGTCATCG
CTATTACCATGGTGATGCGGTTTTGGCAGTACATCAATGGGCGTGGATAGCGGTTTGACTCACGGGGATT
TCCAAGTCTCCACCCCATTGACGTCAATGGGAGTTTGTTTTGGCACCAAAATCAACGGGACTTTCCAAAA
TGTCGTAACAACTCCGCCCCATTGACGCAAATGGGCGGTAGGCGTGTACGGTGGGAGGTCTATATAAGCA
GCGCGTTTTGCCTGTACTGGGTCTCTCTGGTTAGACCAGATCTGAGCCTGGGAGCTCTCTGGCTAACTAG
GGAACCCACTGCTTAAGCCTCAATAAAGCTTGCCTTGAGTGCTTCAAGTAGTGTGTGCCCGTCTGTTGTG
TGACTCTGGTAACTAGAGATCCCTCAGACCCTTTTAGTCAGTGTGGAAAATCTCTAGCAGTGGCGCCCGA
ACAGGGACTTGAAAGCGAAAGGGAAACCAGAGGAGCTCTCTCGACGCAGGACTCGGCTTGCTGAAGCGCG
CACGGCAAGAGGCGAGGGGCGGCGACTGGTGAGTACGCCAAAAATTTTGACTAGCGGAGGCTAGAAGGAG
AGAGATGGGTGCGAGAGCGTCAGTATTAAGCGGGGGAGAATTAGATCGCGATGGGAAAAAATTCGGTTAA
GGCCAGGGGGAAAGAAAAAATATAAATTAAAACATATAGTATGGGCAAGCAGGGAGCTAGAACGATTCGC
AGTTAATCCTGGCCTGTTAGAAACATCAGAAGGCTGTAGACAAATACTGGGACAGCTACAACCATCCCTT
CAGACAGGATCAGAAGAACTTAGATCATTATATAATACAGTAGCAACCCTCTATTGTGTGCATCAAAGGA
TAGAGATAAAAGACACCAAGGAAGCTTTAGACAAGATAGAGGAAGAGCAAAACAAAAGTAAGACCACCGC
ACAGCAAGCGGCCGCTGATCTTCAGACCTGGAGGAGGAGATATGAGGGACAATTGGAGAAGTGAATTATA
TAAATATAAAGTAGTAAAAATTGAACCATTAGGAGTAGCACCCACCAAGGCAAAGAGAAGAGTGGTGCAG
AGAGAAAAAAGAGCAGTGGGAATAGGAGCTTTGTTCCTTGGGTTCTTGGGAGCAGCAGGAAGCACTATGG
GCGCAGCGTCAATGACGCTGACGGTACAGGCCAGACAATTATTGTCTGGTATAGTGCAGCAGCAGAACAA
TTTGCTGAGGGCTATTGAGGCGCAACAGCATCTGTTGCAACTCACAGTCTGGGGCATCAAGCAGCTCCAG
GCAAGAATCCTGGCTGTGGAAAGATACCTAAAGGATCAACAGCTCCTGGGGATTTGGGGTTGCTCTGGAA
AACTCATTTGCACCACTGCTGTGCCTTGGAATGCTAGTTGGAGTAATAAATCTCTGGAACAGATTTGGAA
TCACACGACCTGGATGGAGTGGGACAGAGAAATTAACAATTACACAAGCTTAATACACTCCTTAATTGAA
GAATCGCAAAACCAGCAAGAAAAGAATGAACAAGAATTATTGGAATTAGATAAATGGGCAAGTTTGTGGA
ATTGGTTTAACATAACAAATTGGCTGTGGTATATAAAATTATTCATAATGATAGTAGGAGGCTTGGTAGG
TTTAAGAATAGTTTTTGCTGTACTTTCTATAGTGAATAGAGTTAGGCAGGGATATTCACCATTATCGTTT
CAGACCCACCTCCCAACCCCGAGGGGACCCGACAGGCCCGAAGGAATAGAAGAAGAAGGTGGAGAGAGAG
ACAGAGACAGATCCATTCGATTAGTGAACGGATCGGCACTGCGTGCGCCAATTCTGCAGACAAATGGCAG
TATTCATCCACAATTTTAAAAGAAAAGGGGGGATTGGGGGGTACAGTGCAGGGGAAAGAATAGTAGACAT
AATAGCAACAGACATACAAACTAAAGAATTACAAAAACAAATTACAAAAATTCAAAATTTTCGGGTTTAT
TACAGGGACAGCAGAGATCCAGTTTGGTTAATTAAAGTGCAAGTGGTTTTAGGACCAGGATGAGGCGGGG
TGGGGGTGCCTACCTGACGACCGACCCCGACCCACTGGACAAGCACCCAACCCCCATTCCCCAAATTGCG
CATCCCCTATCAGAGAGGGGGAGGGGAAACAGGATGCGGCGAGGCGCGTGCGCACTGCCAGCTTCAGCAC
CGCGGACAGTGCCTTCGCCCCCGCCTGGCGGCGCGCGCCACCGCCGCCTCAGCACTGAAGGCGCGCTGAC
GTCACTCGCCGGTCCCCCGTAAACTCCCCTTCCCGGCCACCTTGGTCGCGTCCGCGCCGCCGCCGGCCCA
GCCGGACCGCACCACGCGAGGCGCGAGATAGGGGGGCACGGGCGCGACCATCTGCGCTGCGGCGCCGGCG
ACTCAGCGCTGCCTCAGTCTGCGGTGGGCAGCGGAGGAGTCGTGTCGTGCCTGAGAGCGCAGGTACGGCT
AGCGGATCCGGTACCGCGGGCCCGCCACCATGGACGTGGTGAATCAGCTGGTGGCTGGGGGTCAGTTCCG
GGTGGTCAAGGAGCCCCTTGGCTTCGTGAAGGTGCTGCAGTGGGTCTTTGCCATCTTCGCCTTTGCTACG
TGTGGCAGCTACACCGGGGAGCTTCGGCTGAGCGTGGAGTGTGCCAACAAGACGGAGAGTGCCCTCAACA
TCGAAGTTGAATTCGAGTACCCCTTCAGGCTGCACCAAGTGTACTTTGATGCACCCTCCTGCGTCAAAGG
GGGCACTACCAAGATCTTCCTGGTTGGGGACTACTCCTCGTCGGCTGAATTCTTTGTCACCGTGGCTGTG
TTTGCCTTCCTCTACTCCATGGGGGCCCTGGCCACCTACATCTTCCTGCAGAACAAGTACCGAGAGAACA
ACAAAGGGCCTATGATGGACTTTCTGGCTACAGCCGTGTTCGCTTTCATGTGGCTAGTTAGTTCATCAGC
CTGGGCCAAAGGCCTGTCCGATGTGAAGATGGCCACGGACCCAGAGAACATTATCAAGGAGATGCCCATG
TGCCGCCAGACAGGGAACACATGCAAGGAACTGAGGGACCCTGTGACTTCAGGACTCAACACCTCAGTGG
TGTTTGGCTTCCTGAACCTGGTGCTCTGGGTTGGCAACTTATGGTTCGTGTTCAAGGAGACAGGCTGGGC
AGCCCCATTCATGCGCGCACCTCCAGGCGCCCCGGAAAAGCAACCAGCACCTGGCGATGCCTACGGCGAT
GCGGGCTACGGGCAGGGCCCCGGAGGCTATGGGCCCCAGGACTCCTACGGGCCTCAGGGTGGTTATCAAC
CCGATTACGGGCAGCCAGCCAGCGGTGGCGGTGGCTACGGGCCTCAGGGCGACTATGGGCAGCAAGGCTA
TGGCCAACAGGGTGCGCCCACCTCCTTCTCCAATCAGATGAAAGGGTCAGGTTCTTCGGGCAGTTCGGGG
TCCAGCGGTTCTTCAGGCAGTTCCCGCAAACTGGGCAAACGCTACAAGAATTCCTTGGAGACGGTGGGCA
CGCCAGACTCGGGGCGTGGGCGCGGTGAGAAGAAAGCCATCAAGTTGCCTGCAGGAGGGAAGGCTGTGAA
TACAGCCCCAGTGCCCGGCCAGACGCCACACGATGAGTCTGACCGCAGAACGGAGACCCGTTCCTCTGTC
TCGGACCTCGTCAACTCCCTTACCAGCGAGATGCTCATGCTCTCCCCGGGTTCTGAGGAGGATGAGGCCC
ACGAGGGCTGCAGCCGAGAGAACCTGGGCCGAATCCAGTTCAGTGTTGGCTACAACTTCCAAGAGTCCAC
ACTCACCGTGAAGGTCATGAAGGCCCAAGAGCTGCCAGCCAAGGACTTCAGCGGTACTAGTGACCCCTTT
GTCAAGATCTACCTGCTACCCGACAAGAAGCACAAACTGGAGACCAAGGTGAAGCGGAAGAATCTAAACC
CGCACTGGAATGAGACCTTTCTATTTGAAGGGTTTCCCTACGAGAAAGTGGTGCAGAGGGTCCTCTACCT
CCAGGTCCTGGATTATGACCGTTTCAGCCGCAATGACCCCATTGGGGAGGTGTCCATCCCTCTGAACAAG
GTGGACCTGACCCAGATGCAGACCTTCTGGAAGGATCTGAAGCCATGCAGCGATGGGAGTGGGAGCCGAG
GGGAGCTGCTCTTGTCCCTCTGCTACAACCCCTCTGCCAACTCCATCATCGTGAACATCATCAAAGCTCG
AAACCTCAAAGCCATGGACATCGGGGGCACATCAGACCCCTATGTGAAGGTGTGGCTGATGTATAAAGAC
AAGCGGGTAGAGAAAAAGAAGACCGTGACAAAGAAGAGGAACCTGAACCCCATCTTCAATGAGTCTTTCG
CCTTCGACATACCCACGGAGAAGCTGAGGGAGACCACGATCATCATCACTGTCATGGACAAAGACAAGCT
CAGCCGCAACGACGTCATCGGCAAGATCTACCTGTCCTGGAAGAGCGGACCAGGTGAAGTGAAACACTGG
AAGGACATGATCGCTCGTCCCCGGCAGCCTGTGGCCCAGTGGCACCAGCTGAAAGCCTAAGGCCGCACTC
CTCAGCTAGAATTCGATATCAAGCTTATCGATAATCAACCTCTGGATTACAAAATTTGTGAAAGATTGAC
TGGTATTCTTAACTATGTTGCTCCTTTTACGCTATGTGGATACGCTGCTTTAATGCCTTTGTATCATGCT
ATTGCTTCCCGTATGGCTTTCATTTTCTCCTCCTTGTATAAATCCTGGTTGCTGTCTCTTTATGAGGAGT
TGTGGCCCGTTGTCAGGCAACGTGGCGTGGTGTGCACTGTGTTTGCTGACGCAACCCCCACTGGTTGGGG
CATTGCCACCACCTGTCAGCTCCTTTCCGGGACTTTCGCTTTCCCCCTCCCTATTGCCACGGCGGAACTC
ATCGCCGCCTGCCTTGCCCGCTGCTGGACAGGGGCTCGGCTGTTGGGCACTGACAATTCCGTGGTGTTGT
CGGGGAAATCATCGTCCTTTCCTTGGCTGCTCGCCTGTGTTGCCACCTGGATTCTGCGCGGGACGTCCTT
CTGCTACGTCCCTTCGGCCCTCAATCCAGCGGACCTTCCTTCCCGCGGCCTGCTGCCGGCTCTGCGGCCT
CTTCCGCGTCTTCGCCTTCGCCCTCAGACGAGTCGGATCTCCCTTTGGGCCGCCTCCCCGCATCGATACC
GTCGACCTCGAGACCTAGAAAAACATGGAGCAATCACAAGTAGCAATACAGCAGCTACCAATGCTGATTG
TGCCTGGCTAGAAGCACAAGAGGAGGAGGAGGTGGGTTTTCCAGTCACACCTCAGGTACCTTTAAGACCA
ATGACTTACAAGGCAGCTGTAGATCTTAGCCACTTTTTAAAAGAAAAGGGGGGACTGGAAGGGCTAATTC
ACTCCCAACGAAGACAAGATATCCTTGATCTGTGGATCTACCACACACAAGGCTACTTCCCTGATTGGCA
GAACTACACACCAGGGCCAGGGATCAGATATCCACTGACCTTTGGATGGTGCTACAAGCTAGTACCAGTT
GAGCAAGAGAAGGTAGAAGAAGCCAATGAAGGAGAGAACACCCGCTTGTTACACCCTGTGAGCCTGCATG
GGATGGATGACCCGGAGAGAGAAGTATTAGAGTGGAGGTTTGACAGCCGCCTAGCATTTCATCACATGGC
CCGAGAGCTGCATCCGGACTGTACTGGGTCTCTCTGGTTAGACCAGATCTGAGCCTGGGAGCTCTCTGGC
TAACTAGGGAACCCACTGCTTAAGCCTCAATAAAGCTTGCCTTGAGTGCTTCAAGTAGTGTGTGCCCGTC
TGTTGTGTGACTCTGGTAACTAGAGATCCCTCAGACCCTTTTAGTCAGTGTGGAAAATCTCTAGCAGGGC
CCGTTTAAACCCGCTGATCAGCCTCGACTGTGCCTTCTAGTTGCCAGCCATCTGTTGTTTGCCCCTCCCC
CGTGCCTTCCTTGACCCTGGAAGGTGCCACTCCCACTGTCCTTTCCTAATAAAATGAGGAAATTGCATCG
CATTGTCTGAGTAGGTGTCATTCTATTCTGGGGGGTGGGGTGGGGCAGGACAGCAAGGGGGAGGATTGGG
AAGACAATAGCAGGCATGCTGGGGATGCGGTGGGCTCTATGGCTTCTGAGGCGGAAAGAACCAGCTGGGG
CTCTAGGGGGTATCCCC
[124 nt withheld, positions 10355-10478]
CGCCGGCTTTCCCCGTCAA
